Addgene plasmid #123190: pSB115 - pL2_pSB90_fLUC-I_tGFP-I
Purpose: binary plant vector for transient tGFP (with intron) and fLUC (with intron) expression
Depositing lab: Erin Cram & Carolyn Lee-Parsons. Depositing organization: Northeastern University. Publication: EASI Transformation: An Efficient Transient Expression Method for Analyzing Gene Function in Catharanthus roseus Seedlings. Mortensen S, Bernal-Franco D, Cole LF, Sathitloetsakun S, Cram EJ, Lee-Parsons CWT. Front Plant Sci. 2019 Jun 11;10:755. doi: 10.3389/fpls.2019.00755. eCollection 2019. PubMed 31263474.
Backbone
  Vector backbone: pSB90
  Backbone manufacturer: Modified from pAGM4723 (Weber et al., 2011; DOI:10.1371/journal.pone.0016765) by the addition of the VirGN54D gene
  Backbone size w/o insert (bp): 5851
  Vector type: Plant Expression, Luciferase
Growth in bacteria
  Bacterial resistance: Kanamycin, 50 μg/mL
  Growth temperature: 37°C
  Growth strain: DH5alpha
  Copy number: High Copy
Gene/Insert
  Gene/Insert name: 2x35S::tGFP-I::tNOS 2x35S::fLUC-I::tNOS
  Species: Synthetic
  Insert size (bp): 5072
  Cloning method: Restriction Enzyme; 5′ cloning site Unknown (unknown if destroyed); 3′ cloning site Unknown (unknown if destroyed)
  Sequencing primers: 5′ n/a
Terms and licenses: Academic/Nonprofit Terms; Industry Terms: Not Available to Industry
Depositor comments: Transient fLUC and turboGFP expression vector for plants. Introns avoid expression in Agrobacteria. Increased virulence in Agrobacteria through VirGN54D in the vector backbone.
How to cite: pSB115 - pL2_pSB90_fLUC-I_tGFP-I was a gift from Erin Cram & Carolyn Lee-Parsons (Addgene plasmid # 123190 ; http://n2t.net/addgene:123190 ; RRID:Addgene_123190)
