[The description below was written by a language model from this plasmid's Addgene catalogue record and pLannotate feature annotations shown in this document.]
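Description:
pSB115 (pL2_pSB90_fLUC-I_tGFP-I) is a binary plant expression vector for Agrobacterium-mediated transient expression of two reporters, turboGFP and firefly luciferase. Its backbone, pSB90, is described as a derivative of the Golden Gate/MoClo level 2 acceptor pAGM4723 to which a virG N54D gene has been added. The roughly 10.9 kb plasmid carries a high-copy ColE1/pUC-type origin for propagation in E. coli. The pVS1 replication module (oriV, RepA and the StaA stability protein) provides maintenance in Agrobacterium. Selection in bacteria is by kanamycin, through an aphA-3-type aminoglycoside phosphotransferase driven by the bla promoter. The virG coding sequence lies in the backbone outside the T-DNA. According to the depositor, the N54D variant increases Agrobacterium virulence, which should improve T-DNA delivery.

Between the nopaline-type left and right T-DNA border repeats sit two tandem, same-orientation expression cassettes. Each uses the enhanced CaMV 35S promoter with a duplicated enhancer, followed by the TMV Ω 5′ leader as a translational enhancer, and ends with the NOS terminator and polyadenylation signal. The first cassette encodes tGFP, which the annotation software recognised only as a short CopGFP-related fragment, and the second encodes firefly luciferase. Both reading frames are interrupted by the modified potato ST-LS1 IV2 intron. Because bacteria cannot splice it, functional reporter protein is made only in plant cells, so signal reflects genuine plant transformation rather than expression in residual Agrobacterium. No plant selectable marker is annotated, consistent with transient use. The associated work applied such vectors to a seedling transient expression method in Catharanthus roseus, where the fluorescent and luminescent reporters allow visual and quantitative assessment of transformation efficiency.
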