Features (pLannotate 1.2.2; 20 found; start..end, strand, type, name):
    118..794     +  promoter       CaMV 35S promoter (enhanced): cauliflower mosaic virus 35S promoter with a duplicated enhancer region
    819..872     +  misc_feature   TMV Ω: translational enhancer from the tobacco mosaic virus 5'-leader sequence (Gallie et al., 1988)
   1262..1450    +  intron         IV2 intron: modified second intron of the potato ST-LS1 gene (Vancanneyt et al., 1990)
   1484..1504    +  CDS            CopGFP (fragment): green fluorescent protein 2 from Pontellina plumata, also known as ppluGFP2 (Shagin et al., 2004)
   1799..2051    +  terminator     NOS terminator: nopaline synthase terminator and poly(A) signal
   2174..2850    +  promoter       CaMV 35S promoter (enhanced): cauliflower mosaic virus 35S promoter with a duplicated enhancer region
   2875..2928    +  misc_feature   TMV Ω: translational enhancer from the tobacco mosaic virus 5'-leader sequence (Gallie et al., 1988)
   2937..3082    +  CDS            luciferase (fragment): firefly luciferase; luc
   3081..3269    +  intron         IV2 intron: modified second intron of the potato ST-LS1 gene (Vancanneyt et al., 1990)
   3268..4778    +  CDS            luciferase (fragment): firefly luciferase; luc
   4791..5043    +  terminator     NOS terminator: nopaline synthase terminator and poly(A) signal
   5109..5133    +  misc_feature   RB T-DNA repeat: right border repeat from nopaline C58 T-DNA
   5413..6042    +  CDS            pVS1 StaA: stability protein from the Pseudomonas plasmid pVS1 (Heeb et al., 2000)
   6471..7544    +  CDS            pVS1 RepA: replication protein from the Pseudomonas plasmid pVS1 (Heeb et al., 2000)
   7610..7804    +  rep_origin     pVS1 oriV: origin of replication for the Pseudomonas plasmid pVS1 (Heeb et al., 2000)
   7866..7970    +  promoter       AmpR promoter: bla
   7971..8765    +  CDS            KanR: aminoglycoside phosphotransferase; aphA-3; confers resistance to kanamycin
   9026..9826    +  CDS            virG: VIRG_AGRT9 - Protein inferred from homology: Swiss-Prot protein existence level 3. VirG is required for the positive regulation of at least two vir loci encoded by the Ti plasmid of A.tumefaciens. From Agrobacterium tumefaciens (strain 15955).
  10090..10678   +  rep_origin     ori: high-copy-number ColE1/pMB1/pBR322/pUC origin of replication
  10814..10838   +  misc_feature   LB T-DNA repeat: left border repeat from nopaline C58 T-DNA
>Addgene plasmid #123190 | pSB115 - pL2_pSB90_fLUC-I_tGFP-I | addgene full sequence | sequence record 242086 | Addgene NGS Result
GTGCCGATGTATCACCTCTCGCAAGAATTCAAGCTTGGAGGTCAACATGGTGGAGCACGACACTCTGGTC
TACTCCAAAAATGTCAAAGATACAGTCTCAGAAGATCAAAGGGCTATTGAGACTTTTCAACAAAGGATAA
TTTCGGGAAACCTCCTCGGATTCCATTGCCCAGCTATCTGTCACTTCATCGAAAGGACAGTAGAAAAGGA
AGGTGGCTCCTACAAATGCCATCATTGCGATAAAGGAAAGGCTATCATTCAAGATCTCTCTGCCGACAGT
GGTCCCAAAGATGGACCCCCACCCACGAGGAGCATCGTGGAAAAAGAAGAGGTTCCAACCACGTCTACAA
AGCAAGTGGATTGATGTGATAACATGGTGGAGCACGACACTCTGGTCTACTCCAAAAATGTCAAAGATAC
AGTCTCAGAAGATCAAAGGGCTATTGAGACTTTTCAACAAAGGATAATTTCGGGAAACCTCCTCGGATTC
CATTGCCCAGCTATCTGTCACTTCATCGAAAGGACAGTAGAAAAGGAAGGTGGCTCCTACAAATGCCATC
ATTGCGATAAAGGAAAGGCTATCATTCAAGATCTCTCTGCCGACAGTGGTCCCAAAGATGGACCCCCACC
CACGAGGAGCATCGTGGAAAAAGAAGAGGTTCCAACCACGTCTACAAAGCAAGTGGATTGATGTGACATC
TCCACTGACGTAAGGGATGACGCACAATCCCACTATCCTTCGCAAGACCCTTCCTCTATATAAGGAAGTT
CATTTCATTTGGAGAGGACACGCTCGAGTATAAGAGCTCATTTTTACAACAATTACCAACAACAACAAAC
AACAAACAACATTACAATTACATTTACAATTATCGATACAATGAGAGGATCTGGATCTGAGTCTGATGAG
TCTGGACTTCCTGCTATGGAAATCGAGTGTAGAATCACTGGAACCCTTAACGGTGTTGAGTTCGAGCTTG
TTGGAGGTGGTGAGGGAACTCCTGAGCAGGGAAGAATGACTAACAAGATGAAGTCTACCAAGGGTGCTCT
TACCTTCTCTCCATACCTTCTTTCTCACGTTATGGGATACGGATTCTACCACTTCGGAACTTACCCATCT
GGATACGAGAACCCTTTCCTTCATGCTATCAACAACGGTGGATACACCAACACTAGGATCGAGAAGTACG
AGGATGGTGGTGTTCTTCACGTTAGCTTCTCTTACAGATACGAGGCTGGAAGAGTGATCGGAGATTTCAA
GGTAAGTTTCTGCTTCTACCTTTGATATATATATAATAATTATCATTAATTAGTAGTAATATAATATTTC
AAATATTTTTTTCAAAATAAAAGAATGTAGTATATAGCAATTGCTTTTCTGTAGTTTATAAGTGTGTATA
TTTTAATTTATAACTTTTCTAATATATGACCAAAATTTGTTGATGTGCAGGTTATGGGAACTGGATTCCC
TGAGGATTCTGTTATCTTCACCGACAAGATCATCAGGTCTAACGCTACTGTTGAGCATCTTCATCCTATG
GGAGATAACGATCTCGATGGATCTTTCACCAGAACCTTCTCACTTAGAGATGGTGGTTACTACTCTTCTG
TGGTGGATTCTCACATGCACTTCAAGTCTGCTATCCACCCTTCTATCCTTCAAAACGGTGGACCTATGTT
CGCTTTCAGAAGAGTTGAGGAAGATCACTCTAACACCGAGCTTGGAATCGTTGAGTACCAACATGCTTTC
AAGACCCCTGATGCTGATGCTGGTGAGGAATGATAAGCTTGTCAAGCAGATCGTTCAAACATTTGGCAAT
AAAGTTTCTTAAGATTGAATCCTGTTGCCGGTCTTGCGATGATTATCATATAATTTCTGTTGAATTACGT
TAAGCATGTAATAATTAACATGTAATGCATGACGTTATTTATGAGATGGGTTTTTATGATTAGAGTCCCG
CAATTATACATTTAATACGCGATAGAAAACAAAATATAGCGCGCAAACTAGGATAAATTATCGCGCGCGG
TGTCATCTATGTTACTAGATCGACGCTACTAGCAACATACGCTGGATTACGAATTCCCATGGGGAGGTCA
ACATGGTGGAGCACGACACTCTGGTCTACTCCAAAAATGTCAAAGATACAGTCTCAGAAGATCAAAGGGC
TATTGAGACTTTTCAACAAAGGATAATTTCGGGAAACCTCCTCGGATTCCATTGCCCAGCTATCTGTCAC
TTCATCGAAAGGACAGTAGAAAAGGAAGGTGGCTCCTACAAATGCCATCATTGCGATAAAGGAAAGGCTA
TCATTCAAGATCTCTCTGCCGACAGTGGTCCCAAAGATGGACCCCCACCCACGAGGAGCATCGTGGAAAA
AGAAGAGGTTCCAACCACGTCTACAAAGCAAGTGGATTGATGTGATAACATGGTGGAGCACGACACTCTG
GTCTACTCCAAAAATGTCAAAGATACAGTCTCAGAAGATCAAAGGGCTATTGAGACTTTTCAACAAAGGA
TAATTTCGGGAAACCTCCTCGGATTCCATTGCCCAGCTATCTGTCACTTCATCGAAAGGACAGTAGAAAA
GGAAGGTGGCTCCTACAAATGCCATCATTGCGATAAAGGAAAGGCTATCATTCAAGATCTCTCTGCCGAC
AGTGGTCCCAAAGATGGACCCCCACCCACGAGGAGCATCGTGGAAAAAGAAGAGGTTCCAACCACGTCTA
CAAAGCAAGTGGATTGATGTGACATCTCCACTGACGTAAGGGATGACGCACAATCCCACTATCCTTCGCA
AGACCCTTCCTCTATATAAGGAAGTTCATTTCATTTGGAGAGGACACGCTCGAGTATAAGAGCTCATTTT
TACAACAATTACCAACAACAACAAACAACAAACAACATTACAATTACATTTACAATTATCGATACAATGG
AGGACGCCAAAAACATAAAGAAAGGCCCGGCGCCATTCTATCCTCTAGAGGATGGAACCGCTGGAGAGCA
ACTGCATAAGGCTATGAAGAGATACGCCCTGGTTCCTGGAACAATTGCTTTTACAGATGCACATATCGAG
GTAAGTTTCTGCTTCTACCTTTGATATATATATAATAATTATCATTAATTAGTAGTAATATAATATTTCA
AATATTTTTTTCAAAATAAAAGAATGTAGTATATAGCAATTGCTTTTCTGTAGTTTATAAGTGTGTATAT
TTTAATTTATAACTTTTCTAATATATGACCAAAATTTGTTGATGTGCAGGTGAACATCACGTACGCGGAA
TACTTCGAAATGTCCGTTCGGTTGGCAGAAGCTATGAAACGATATGGGCTGAATACAAATCACAGAATCG
TCGTATGCAGTGAAAACTCTCTTCAATTCTTTATGCCGGTGTTGGGCGCGTTATTTATCGGAGTTGCAGT
TGCGCCCGCGAACGACATTTATAATGAACGTGAATTGCTCAACAGTATGAACATTTCGCAGCCTACCGTA
GTGTTTGTTTCCAAAAAGGGGTTGCAAAAAATTTTGAACGTGCAAAAAAAATTACCAATAATCCAGAAAA
TTATTATCATGGATTCTAAAACGGATTACCAGGGATTTCAGTCGATGTACACGTTCGTCACATCTCATCT
ACCTCCCGGTTTTAATGAATACGATTTTGTACCAGAGTCCTTTGATCGTGACAAAACAATTGCACTGATA
ATGAATTCCTCTGGATCTACTGGGTTACCTAAGGGTGTGGCCCTTCCGCATAGAACTGCCTGCGTCAGAT
TCTCGCATGCCAGAGATCCTATTTTTGGCAATCAAATCATTCCGGATACTGCGATTTTAAGTGTTGTTCC
ATTCCATCACGGTTTTGGAATGTTTACTACACTCGGATATTTGATATGTGGATTTCGAGTCGTCTTAATG
TATAGATTTGAAGAAGAGCTGTTTTTACGATCCCTTCAGGATTACAAAATTCAAAGTGCGTTGCTAGTAC
CAACCCTATTTTCATTCTTCGCCAAAAGCACTCTGATTGACAAATACGATTTATCTAATTTACACGAAAT
TGCTTCTGGGGGCGCACCTCTTTCGAAAGAAGTCGGGGAAGCGGTTGCAAAACGCTTCCATCTTCCAGGG
ATACGACAAGGATATGGGCTCACTGAGACTACATCAGCTATTCTGATTACACCCGAGGGGGATGATAAAC
CGGGCGCGGTCGGTAAAGTTGTTCCATTTTTTGAAGCGAAGGTTGTGGATCTGGATACCGGGAAAACGCT
GGGCGTTAATCAGAGAGGCGAATTATGTGTCAGAGGACCTATGATTATGTCCGGTTATGTAAACAATCCG
GAAGCGACCAACGCCTTGATTGACAAGGATGGATGGCTACATTCTGGAGACATAGCTTACTGGGACGAGG
ACGAACACTTCTTCATAGTTGACCGCTTGAAGTCTTTAATTAAATACAAAGGATATCAGGTGGCCCCCGC
TGAATTGGAATCGATATTGTTACAACACCCCAACATCTTCGACGCGGGCGTGGCAGGTCTGCCCGACGAT
GACGCCGGTGAACTTCCCGCCGCCGTTGTTGTTTTGGAGCACGGAAAGACGATGACGGAAAAAGAGATCG
TGGATTACGTCGCCAGTCAAGTAACAACCGCGAAAAAGTTGCGCGGAGGAGTTGTGTTTGTGGACGAAGT
ACCGAAAGGTCTTACCGGAAAACTCGACGCAAGAAAAATCAGAGAGATCCTCATAAAGGCCAAGAAGGGC
GGAAAGTCCAAATTGTAAGCTTGTCAAGCAGATCGTTCAAACATTTGGCAATAAAGTTTCTTAAGATTGA
ATCCTGTTGCCGGTCTTGCGATGATTATCATATAATTTCTGTTGAATTACGTTAAGCATGTAATAATTAA
CATGTAATGCATGACGTTATTTATGAGATGGGTTTTTATGATTAGAGTCCCGCAATTATACATTTAATAC
GCGATAGAAAACAAAATATAGCGCGCAAACTAGGATAAATTATCGCGCGCGGTGTCATCTATGTTACTAG
ATCGACGCTCAGAGAGGATGCACATGTGACCGAGGGACACGAAGTGATCCGTTTAAACTATCAGTGTTTG
ACAGGATATATTGGCGGGTAAACCTAAGAGAAAAGAGCGTTTATTAGAATAATCGGATATTTAAAAGGGC
GTGAAAAGGTTTATCCGTTCGTCCATTTGTATGTGCCAGCCGTGCGGCTGCATGAAATCCTGGCCGGTTT
GTCTGATGCCAAGCTGGCGGCCTGGCCGGCCAGCTTGGCCGCTGAAGAAACCGAGCGCCGCCGTCTAAAA
AGGTGATGTGTATTTGAGTAAAACAGCTTGCGTCATGCGGTCGCTGCGTATATGATGCGATGAGTAAATA
AACAAATACGCAAGGGGAACGCATGAAGGTTATCGCTGTACTTAACCAGAAAGGCGGGTCAGGCAAGACG
ACCATCGCAACCCATCTAGCCCGCGCCCTGCAACTCGCCGGGGCCGATGTTCTGTTAGTCGATTCCGATC
CCCAGGGCAGTGCCCGCGATTGGGCGGCCGTGCGGGAAGATCAACCGCTAACCGTTGTCGGCATCGACCG
CCCGACGATTGACCGCGACGTGAAGGCCATCGGCCGGCGCGACTTCGTAGTGATCGACGGAGCGCCCCAG
GCGGCGGACTTGGCTGTGTCCGCGATCAAGGCAGCCGACTTCGTGCTGATTCCGGTGCAGCCAAGCCCTT
ACGACATATGGGCCACCGCCGACCTGGTGGAGCTGGTTAAGCAGCGCATTGAGGTCACGGATGGAAGGCT
ACAAGCGGCCTTTGTCGTGTCGCGGGCGATCAAAGGCACGCGCATCGGCGGTGAGGTTGCCGAGGCGCTG
GCCGGGTACGAGCTGCCCATTCTTGAGTCCCGTATCACGCAGCGCGTGAGCTACCCAGGCACTGCCGCCG
CCGGCACAACCGTTCTTGAATCAGAACCCGAGGGCGACGCTGCCCGCGAGGTCCAGGCGCTGGCCGCTGA
AATTAAATCAAAACTCATTTGAGTTAATGAGGTAAAGAGAAAATGAGCAAAAGCACAAACACGCTAAGTG
CCGGCCGTCCGAGCGCACGCAGCAGCAAGGCTGCAACGTTGGCCAGCCTGGCAGACACGCCAGCCATGAA
GCGGGTCAACTTTCAGTTGCCGGCGGAGGATCACACCAAGCTGAAGATGTACGCGGTACGCCAAGGCAAG
ACCATTACCGAGCTGCTATCTGAATACATCGCGCAGCTACCAGAGTAAATGAGCAAATGAATAAATGAGT
AGATGAATTTTAGCGGCTAAAGGAGGCGGCATGGAAAATCAAGAACAACCAGGCACCGACGCCGTGGAAT
GCCCCATGTGTGGAGGAACGGGCGGTTGGCCAGGCGTAAGCGGCTGGGTTGTCTGCCGGCCCTGCAATGG
CACTGGAACCCCCAAGCCCGAGGAATCGGCGTGAGCGGTCGCAAACCATCCGGCCCGGTACAAATCGGCG
CGGCGCTGGGTGATGACCTGGTGGAGAAGTTGAAGGCCGCGCAGGCCGCCCAGCGGCAACGCATCGAGGC
AGAAGCACGCCCCGGTGAATCGTGGCAAGCGGCCGCTGATCGAATCCGCAAAGAATCCCGGCAACCGCCG
GCAGCCGGTGCGTCGTCGATTAGGAAGCCGCCCAAGGGCGACGAGCAACCAGATTTTTTCGTTCCGATGC
TCTATGACGTGGGCACCCGCGATAGTCGCAGCATCATGGACGTGGCCGTTTTCCGTCTGTCGAAGCGTGA
CCGACGAGCTGGCGAGGTGATCCGCTACGAGCTTCCAGACGGGCACGTAGAGGTTTCCGCAGGGCCGGCC
GGCATGGCCAGTGTGTGGGATTACGACCTGGTACTGATGGCGGTTTCCCATCTAACCGAATCCATGAACC
GATACCGGGAAGGGAAGGGAGACAAGCCCGGCCGCGTGTTCCGTCCACACGTTGCGGACGTACTCAAGTT
CTGCCGGCGAGCCGATGGCGGAAAGCAGAAAGACGACCTGGTAGAAACCTGCATTCGGTTAAACACCACG
CACGTTGCCATGCAGCGTACGAAGAAGGCCAAGAACGGCCGCCTGGTGACGGTATCCGAGGGTGAAGCCT
TGATTAGCCGCTACAAGATCGTAAAGAGCGAAACCGGGCGGCCGGAGTACATCGAGATCGAGCTAGCTGA
TTGGATGTACCGCGAGATCACAGAAGGCAAGAACCCGGACGTGCTGACGGTTCACCCCGATTACTTTTTG
ATCGATCCCGGCATCGGCCGTTTTCTCTACCGCCTGGCACGCCGCGCCGCAGGCAAGGCAGAAGCCAGAT
GGTTGTTCAAGACGATCTACGAACGCAGTGGCAGCGCCGGAGAGTTCAAGAAGTTCTGTTTCACCGTGCG
CAAGCTGATCGGGTCAAATGACCTGCCGGAGTACGATTTGAAGGAGGAGGCGGGGCAGGCTGGCCCGATC
CTAGTCATGCGCTACCGCAACCTGATCGAGGGCGAAGCATCCGCCGGTTCCTAATGTACGGAGCAGATGC
TAGGGCAAATTGCCCTAGCAGGGGAAAAAGGTCGAAAAAGCTTCTTTCCTGTGGATAGCACGTACATTGG
GAACCCAAAGCCGTACATTGGGAACCGGAACCCGTACATTGGGAACCCAAAGCCGTACATTGGGAACCGG
TCACACATGTAAGTGACTGATATAAAAGAGAAAAAAGGCGATTTTTCCGCCTAAAACTCTTTAAAACTTA
TTAAAACTCTTAAAACCCGCCTGGCCTGTGCATAACTGTCTGGCCAGCGCACAGCCGAACAGCTGCAAAA
AGCGCCCACATCAAGGCTCCGAGTGCGCGGAACCCCTATTTGTTTATTTTTCTAAATACATTCAAATATG
TATCCGCTCATGAGACAATAACCCTGATAAATGCTTCAATAATATTGAAAAAGGAAGAGTATGGCTAAAA
TGAGAATATCACCGGAATTGAAAAAACTGATCGAAAAATACCGCTGCGTAAAAGATACGGAAGGAATGTC
TCCTGCTAAGGTATATAAGCTGGTGGGAGAAAATGAAAACCTATATTTAAAAATGACGGACAGCCGGTAT
AAAGGGACCACCTATGATGTGGAACGGGAAAAGGACATGATGCTATGGCTGGAAGGAAAGCTGCCTGTTC
CAAAGGTCCTGCACTTTGAACGGCATGATGGCTGGAGCAATCTGCTCATGAGTGAGGCCGATGGCGTCCT
TTGCTCGGAAGAGTATGAAGATGAACAAAGCCCTGAAAAGATTATCGAGCTGTATGCGGAGTGCATCAGG
CTCTTTCACTCCATCGACATATCGGATTGTCCCTATACGAATAGCTTAGACAGCCGCTTAGCCGAATTGG
ATTACTTACTGAATAACGATCTGGCCGATGTGGATTGCGAAAACTGGGAAGAGGACACTCCATTTAAAGA
TCCGCGCGAGCTGTATGATTTTTTAAAGACGGAAAAGCCCGAAGAGGAACTTGTCTTTTCCCACGGCGAC
CTGGGAGACAGCAACATCTTTGTGAAAGATGGCAAAGTAAGTGGCTTTATTGATCTTGGGAGAAGCGGCA
GGGCGGACAAGTGGTATGACATTGCCTTCTGCGTCCGGTCGCTCAGGGAGGATATCGGGGAAGAACAGTA
TGTCGAGCTATTTTTTGACTTACTGGGGATCAAGCCTGATTGGGAGAAAATAAAATATTATATTTTACTG
GATGAATTGTTTTAGCTGTCAGACCAAGTTTACTCATATATACTTTAGATTGATTTAAAACTTCATTTTT
AATTTAAAAGGATCTAGGTGAAGATCCTTTTTGATAATCTCATGACCAAAATCCCTTAACGTGAGTTTTC
GTTCTAGCTGTAACCTCGAAGCGTTTCACTTGTAACAACGATTGAGAATTTTTGTCATAAAATTGAAATA
CTTGGTTCGCATTTTTGTCATCCGCGGTCAGCCGCAATTCTGACGAACTGCCCATTTAGCTGGAGATGAT
TGTACATCCTTCACGTGAAAATTTCTCAAGCGCTGTGAACAAGGGTTCAGATTTTAGATTGAAAGGTGAG
CCGTTGAAACACGTTCTTCTTGTCGATGACGACGTCGCTATGCGGCATCTTATTATTGAATACCTTACGA
TCCACGCCTTCAAAGTGACCGCGGTAGCCGACAGCACCCAGTTCACAAGAGTACTCTCTTCCGCGACGGT
CGATGTCGTGGTTGTTGATCTAGATTTAGGTCGTGAAGATGGGCTCGAGATCGTTCGTAATCTGGCGGCA
AAGTCTGATATTCCAATCATAATTATCAGTGGCGACCGCCTTGAGGAGACGGATAAAGTTGTTGCACTCG
AGCTAGGAGCAAGTGATTTTATCGCTAAGCCGTTCAGTATCAGAGAGTTTCTAGCACGCATTCGGGTTGC
CTTGCGCGTGCGCCCCAACGTTGTCCGCTCCAAAGACCGACGGTCTTTTTGTTTTACTGACTGGACACTT
AATCTCAGGCAACGTCGCTTGATGTCCGAAGCTGGCGGTGAGGTGAAACTTACGGCAGGTGAGTTCAATC
TTCTCCTCGCGTTTTTAGAGAAACCCCGCGACGTTCTATCGCGCGAGCAACTTCTCATTGCCAGTCGAGT
ACGCGACGAGGAGGTTTATGACAGGAGTATAGATGTTCTCATTTTGAGGCTGCGCCGCAAACTTGAGGCG
GATCCGTCAAGCCCTCAACTGATAAAAACAGCAAGAGGTGCCGGTTATTTCTTTGACGCGGACGTGCAGG
TTTCGCACGGGGGGACGATGGCAGCCTGAGCCAATTGCATTTGCCTCTTAATTATCTGGCTCAAAGGGTG
ACTGAGGAGTAAGCGATGTGCCCATCACACTGACCACCAAGACGGGGGTTCGTTTTGAAGATCACCCTTC
AGACCCAAGGCCAGTGTGCGTTGATCGCGGCCACACTGCAAATTCACATACTGTCGATAAAGGGGCGTTG
GACGAGAACCCATTCGTCAGGATACTGGCTCGTGATCTCACTGAGCGTCAGACCCCGTAGAAAAGATCAA
AGGATCTTCTTGAGATCCTTTTTTTCTGCGCGTAATCTGCTGCTTGCAAACAAAAAAACCACCGCTACCA
GCGGTGGTTTGTTTGCCGGATCAAGAGCTACCAACTCTTTTTCCGAAGGTAACTGGCTTCAGCAGAGCGC
AGATACCAAATACTGTTCTTCTAGTGTAGCCGTAGTTAGGCCACCACTTCAAGAACTCTGTAGCACCGCC
TACATACCTCGCTCTGCTAATCCTGTTACCAGTGGCTGCTGCCAGTGGCGATAAGTCGTGTCTTACCGGG
TTGGACTCAAGACGATAGTTACCGGATAAGGCGCAGCGGTCGGGCTGAACGGGGGGTTCGTGCACACAGC
CCAGCTTGGAGCGAACGACCTACACCGAACTGAGATACCTACAGCGTGAGCTATGAGAAAGCGCCACGCT
TCCCGAAGGGAGAAAGGCGGACAGGTATCCGGTAAGCGGCAGGGTCGGAACAGGAGAGCGCACGAGGGAG
CTTCCAGGGGGAAACGCCTGGTATCTTTATAGTCCTGTCGGGTTTCGCCACCTCTGACTTGAGCGTCGAT
TTTTGTGATGCTCGTCAGGGGGGCGGAGCCTATGGAAAAACGCCAGCAACGCGGCCTTTTTACGGTTCCT
GCTCGGATCTGTTGGACCGGACAGTAGTCATGGTTGATGGGCTGCCTGTATCGAGTGGTGATTTTGTGCC
GAGCTGCCGGTCGGGGAGCTGTTGGCTGGCTGGTGGCAGGATATATTGTGGTGTAAACAAATTGACGCTT
AGACAACTTAATAACACATTGCGGACGTTTTTAATGTACTGGGGTTGAACACTCT
